Addgene plasmid #187276: PLL5.0-Anillin ShRNA-Cherry-Anillin deltaActin binding domain
Purpose: Lentiviral expression of shRNA targeting Anillin + reconstitution of Anillin delta Actin binding domain
Depositing lab: Alpha Yap. Depositing organization: University of Queensland, Institute for Molecular Bioscience. Publication: Anillin Promotes Cell Contractility by Cyclic Resetting of RhoA Residence Kinetics. Budnar S, Husain KB, Gomez GA, Naghibosadat M, Varma A, Verma S, Hamilton NA, Morris RG, Yap AS. Dev Cell. 2019 Jun 17;49(6):894-906.e12. doi: 10.1016/j.devcel.2019.04.031. Epub 2019 May 16. PubMed 31105010.
Backbone
  Vector backbone: pLL5.0
  Backbone size w/o insert (bp): 7590
  Vector type: Lentiviral
Growth in bacteria
  Bacterial resistance: Ampicillin, 100 μg/mL
  Growth temperature: 37°C
  Growth strain: NEB Stable
  Copy number: High Copy
Gene/Insert
  Gene/Insert name: Anillin ,hsAnillin, Entrez Gene ANLN (a.k.a. FSGS8, Scraps, scra)
  gRNA/shRNA sequence: TCGGCGATGCCTCTTTGAATAAATTCAAGAGATTTATTCAAAGAGGCATCGCCATTTTTT
  Species: H. sapiens (human)
  Insert size (bp): 2814
  Mutation: deltaActin binding domain
  Entrez Gene: ANLN (a.k.a. FSGS8, Scraps, scra)
  Promoter: U6, CMV
  Tag / fusion protein: mCherry (N terminal on insert)
  Cloning method: Gibson Cloning
  Sequencing primers: 5′ mU6 Forward Primer,mCherry-F; 3′ WPRE-R
Resource information
  A portion of this plasmid was derived from a plasmid made by: Plasmid made by Srikanth Budnar
Terms and licenses: Academic/Nonprofit Terms; Industry Terms: Not Available to Industry
Depositor comments: Rescue with reconstituted -Anillin A740D,E758K. 5' cloning site: SacII (not destroyed), 3' cloning site: Sbf1 (destroyed). With regard to all the Anillin sequences, I chose to number these residues as per the canonical sequence which is the full-length isoform. We have been using a smaller isoform, that lacks aa 508-544 as compared to the canonical isoform. The article that identified the Rho binding region on Anillin (https://www.ncbi.nlm.nih.gov/pmc/articles/PMC4449299/) followed the residue numbers of the canonical isoform to describe the mutations a740D, E758K (ref figure 2 in the article). Therefore, I chose to follow similar nomenclature when I generated the AHPH-DM for Rashmi's NCB paper. To harmonize the nomenclature across constructs, I continued to number the residues in all the GFP/Cherry Anillin constructs as per the canonical sequence.
How to cite: PLL5.0-Anillin ShRNA-Cherry-Anillin deltaActin binding domain was a gift from Alpha Yap (Addgene plasmid # 187276 ; http://n2t.net/addgene:187276 ; RRID:Addgene_187276)
