[The description below was written by a language model from this plasmid's Addgene catalogue record and pLannotate feature annotations shown in this document.]
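Description:
PLL5.0-Anillin ShRNA-Cherry-Anillin deltaActin binding domain is a lentiviral knockdown-and-rescue vector built on the pLL5.0 backbone. It depletes endogenous human anillin (ANLN) while re-expressing a fluorescently tagged mutant from the same provirus. In bacteria it is maintained through a high-copy ColE1/pUC-type origin and selected with ampicillin via the β-lactamase gene. The viral portion begins with a CMV enhancer/promoter fused to a truncated HIV-1 5' LTR, which drives genomic RNA production in packaging cells. This is followed by the Ψ packaging signal with a partial gag sequence, the RRE for Rev-dependent nuclear export, and the cPPT/CTS element. A WPRE sits downstream of the payload to enhance transcript expression, ahead of a nef fragment and the second annotated truncated LTR.

The payload has two expression units. A mouse U6 RNA polymerase III promoter drives a short hairpin RNA against anillin. An internal CMV enhancer/promoter then drives mCherry fused to the N terminus of human anillin lacking its actin-binding domain. The CMV–mCherry–anillin cassette is flanked by two loxP sites in the same orientation, so it could in principle be excised by Cre. The depositor notes that a shorter isoform lacking residues 508–544 was used, with residues numbered according to the canonical full-length isoform. The comments also mention rescue with an A740D, E758K variant, which does not match the stated actin-binding-domain deletion and may be carried over from a related construct. The record does not say how the rescue transcript escapes the shRNA. The vector is suited to testing how actin binding contributes to anillin function in transduced cells, in work on RhoA-dependent cell contractility.
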