Features (pLannotate 1.2.2; 25 found; start..end, strand, type, name):
     43..95      -  misc_feature   bom (fragment): basis of mobility region from pBR322
    250..629     +  enhancer       CMV enhancer: human cytomegalovirus immediate early enhancer
    630..829     +  promoter       CMV promoter: human cytomegalovirus (CMV) immediate early promoter
    847..1027    +  LTR            5' LTR (truncated): truncated 5' long terminal repeat (LTR) from HIV-1
   1074..1199    +  misc_feature   HIV-1 Ψ: packaging signal of human immunodeficiency virus type 1
   1183..1521    +  CDS            HIV-1 gag (fragment): gag protein from human immunodeficiency virus 1; gag
   1696..1929    +  misc_feature   RRE: The Rev response element (RRE) of HIV-1 allows for Rev-dependent mRNA export from the nucleus to the cytoplasm.
   2306..2406    +  CDS            Rev (fragment): human immunodeficiency virus 1 (HIV-1) Rev protein; rev; enhances nuclear export of unspliced and incompletely spliced viral mRNAs
   2456..2573    +  misc_feature   cPPT/CTS: central polypurine tract and central termination sequence of HIV-1
   2628..2940    +  promoter       U6 promoter: RNA polymerase III promoter for mouse U6 snRNA (Das et al., 1988)
   3001..3026    -  misc_feature   MCS (fragment): pBluescript multiple cloning site
   3061..3094    +  protein_bind   loxP: Cre-mediated recombination occurs in the 8-bp core sequence (GCATACAT). Cre recombinase
   3174..3477    +  enhancer       CMV enhancer: human cytomegalovirus immediate early enhancer
   3478..3681    +  promoter       CMV promoter: human cytomegalovirus (CMV) immediate early promoter
   3716..4423    +  CDS            mCherry: mCherry is a basic (constitutively fluorescent) red fluorescent protein published in 2004, derived from Discosoma sp.. It is reported to be a very rapidly-maturing monomer with low acid sensitivity.
   4430..7180    +  CDS            ANLN (fragment): ANLN_HUMAN - Experimental evidence at protein level: Swiss-Prot protein existence level 1. Required for cytokinesis (PubMed:16040610). Essential for the structural integrity of the cleavage furrow and for completion of cleavage furrow ingression. Plays a role in bleb assembly during metaphase and anaphase of mitosis (PubMed:23870127). May play a significant role in podocyte cell migration (PubMed:24676636). From Homo sapiens (Human).
   7211..7244    +  protein_bind   loxP: Cre-mediated recombination occurs in the 8-bp core sequence (GCATACAT). Cre recombinase
   7277..7300    +  misc_feature   MCS (fragment): pBluescript multiple cloning site
   7300..7886    +  misc_feature   WPRE: woodchuck hepatitis virus posttranscriptional regulatory element
   7887..7906    +  misc_feature   MCS (fragment): pBluescript multiple cloning site
   7908..8408    +  CDS            nef (fragment): NEF_HV1LA - Experimental evidence at protein level: Swiss-Prot protein existence level 1. Extracellular Nef protein targets CD4(+) T-lymphocytes for apoptosis by interacting with CXCR4 surface receptors. From Human immunodeficiency virus type 1 group M subtype B (isolate Lai) (HIV-1).
   8415..8595    +  LTR            5' LTR (truncated): truncated 5' long terminal repeat (LTR) from HIV-1
   8657..9245    -  rep_origin     ori: high-copy-number ColE1/pMB1/pBR322/pUC origin of replication
   9416..10276   -  CDS            AmpR: β-lactamase; bla; confers resistance to ampicillin, carbenicillin, and related antibiotics
  10277..10381   -  promoter       AmpR promoter: bla
>Addgene plasmid #187276 | PLL5.0-Anillin ShRNA-Cherry-Anillin deltaActin binding domain | addgene full sequence | sequence record 372976 | Addgene NGS Result
GTGCCACCTGACGTCGACGGATCGGGAGATCTCCCGATCCCCTATGGTGCACTCTCAGTACAATCTGCTC
TGATGCCGCATAGTTAAGCCAGTATCTGCTCCCTGCTTGTGTGTTGGAGGTCGCTGAGTAGTGCGCGAGC
AAAATTTAAGCTACAACAAGGCAAGGCTTGACCGACAATTGCATGAAGAATCTGCTTAGGGTTAGGCGTT
TTGCGCTGCTTCGCGATGTACGGGCCAGATATACGCGTTGACATTGATTATTGACTAGTTATTAATAGTA
ATCAATTACGGGGTCATTAGTTCATAGCCCATATATGGAGTTCCGCGTTACATAACTTACGGTAAATGGC
CCGCCTGGCTGACCGCCCAACGACCCCCGCCCATTGACGTCAATAATGACGTATGTTCCCATAGTAACGC
CAATAGGGACTTTCCATTGACGTCAATGGGTGGAGTATTTACGGTAAACTGCCCACTTGGCAGTACATCA
AGTGTATCATATGCCAAGTACGCCCCCTATTGACGTCAATGACGGTAAATGGCCCGCCTGGCATTATGCC
CAGTACATGACCTTATGGGACTTTCCTACTTGGCAGTACATCTACGTATTAGTCATCGCTATTACCATGG
TGATGCGGTTTTGGCAGTACATCAATGGGCGTGGATAGCGGTTTGACTCACGGGGATTTCCAAGTCTCCA
CCCCATTGACGTCAATGGGAGTTTGTTTTGGCACCAAAATCAACGGGACTTTCCAAAATGTCGTAACAAC
TCCGCCCCATTGACGCAAATGGGCGGTAGGCGTGTACGGTGGGAGGTCTATATAAGCAGCGCGTTTTGCC
TGTACTGGGTCTCTCTGGTTAGACCAGATCTGAGCCTGGGAGCTCTCTGGCTAACTAGGGAACCCACTGC
TTAAGCCTCAATAAAGCTTGCCTTGAGTGCTTCAAGTAGTGTGTGCCCGTCTGTTGTGTGACTCTGGTAA
CTAGAGATCCCTCAGACCCTTTTAGTCAGTGTGGAAAATCTCTAGCAGTGGCGCCCGAACAGGGACTTGA
AAGCGAAAGGGAAACCAGAGGAGCTCTCTCGACGCAGGACTCGGCTTGCTGAAGCGCGCACGGCAAGAGG
CGAGGGGCGGCGACTGGTGAGTACGCCAAAAATTTTGACTAGCGGAGGCTAGAAGGAGAGAGATGGGTGC
GAGAGCGTCAGTATTAAGCGGGGGAGAATTAGATCGCGATGGGAAAAAATTCGGTTAAGGCCAGGGGGAA
AGAAAAAATATAAATTAAAACATATAGTATGGGCAAGCAGGGAGCTAGAACGATTCGCAGTTAATCCTGG
CCTGTTAGAAACATCAGAAGGCTGTAGACAAATACTGGGACAGCTACAACCATCCCTTCAGACAGGATCA
GAAGAACTTAGATCATTATATAATACAGTAGCAACCCTCTATTGTGTGCATCAAAGGATAGAGATAAAAG
ACACCAAGGAAGCTTTAGACAAGATAGAGGAAGAGCAAAACAAAAGTAAGACCACCGCACAGCAAGCGGC
CGGCCGCTGATCTTCAGACCTGGAGGAGGAGATATGAGGGACAATTGGAGAAGTGAATTATATAAATATA
AAGTAGTAAAAATTGAACCATTAGGAGTAGCACCCACCAAGGCAAAGAGAAGAGTGGTGCAGAGAGAAAA
AAGAGCAGTGGGAATAGGAGCTTTGTTCCTTGGGTTCTTGGGAGCAGCAGGAAGCACTATGGGCGCAGCG
TCAATGACGCTGACGGTACAGGCCAGACAATTATTGTCTGGTATAGTGCAGCAGCAGAACAATTTGCTGA
GGGCTATTGAGGCGCAACAGCATCTGTTGCAACTCACAGTCTGGGGCATCAAGCAGCTCCAGGCAAGAAT
CCTGGCTGTGGAAAGATACCTAAAGGATCAACAGCTCCTGGGGATTTGGGGTTGCTCTGGAAAACTCATT
TGCACCACTGCTGTGCCTTGGAATGCTAGTTGGAGTAATAAATCTCTGGAACAGATTTGGAATCACACGA
CCTGGATGGAGTGGGACAGAGAAATTAACAATTACACAAGCTTAATACACTCCTTAATTGAAGAATCGCA
AAACCAGCAAGAAAAGAATGAACAAGAATTATTGGAATTAGATAAATGGGCAAGTTTGTGGAATTGGTTT
AACATAACAAATTGGCTGTGGTATATAAAATTATTCATAATGATAGTAGGAGGCTTGGTAGGTTTAAGAA
TAGTTTTTGCTGTACTTTCTATAGTGAATAGAGTTAGGCAGGGATATTCACCATTATCGTTTCAGACCCA
CCTCCCAACCCCGAGGGGACCCGACAGGCCCGAAGGAATAGAAGAAGAAGGTGGAGAGAGAGACAGAGAC
AGATCCATTCGATTAGTGAACGGATCGGCACTGCGTGCGCCAATTCTGCAGACAAATGGCAGTATTCATC
CACAATTTTAAAAGAAAAGGGGGGATTGGGGGGTACAGTGCAGGGGAAAGAATAGTAGACATAATAGCAA
CAGACATACAAACTAAAGAATTACAAAAACAAATTACAAAAATTCAAAATTTTCGGGTTTATTACAGGGA
CAGCAGAGATCCAGTTTGGTTAGTACCGCGCTCTAGAGATCCGACGCGCCATCTCTAGGCCCGCGCCGGC
CCCCTCGCACAGACTTGTGGGAGAAGCTCGGCTACTCCCCTGCCCCGGTTAATTTGCATATAATATTTCC
TAGTAACTATAGAGGCTTAATGTGCGATAAAAGACAGATAATCTGTTCTTTTTAATACTAGCTACATTTT
ACATGATAGGCTTGGATTTCTATAAGAGATACAAATACTAAATTATTATTTTAAAAAACAGCACAAAAGG
AAACTCACCCTAACTGTAAAGTAATTGTGTGTTTTGAGACTATAAATATCCCTTGGAGAAAAGCCTTGTT
TCGGCGATGCCTCTTTGAATAAATTCAAGAGATTTATTCAAAGAGGCATCGCCATTTTTTCTCGAGGTCG
ACGGTATCGATAAGCTCGCTTCACGAGATTCCAGCAGGTCGAGGGACCTAATAACTTCGTATAGCATACA
TTATACGAAGTTATATTAAGGGTTCCAAGCTTAAGCGGCCGCATAGTAATCAATTACGGGGTCATTAGTT
CATAGCCCATATATGGAGTTCCGCGTTACATAACTTACGGTAAATGGCCCGCCTGGCTGACCGCCCAACG
ACCCCCGCCCATTGACGTCAATAATGACGTATGTTCCCATAGTAACGCCAATAGGGACTTTCCATTGACG
TCAATGGGTGGAGTATTTACGGTAAACTGCCCACTTGGCAGTACATCAAGTGTATCATATGCCAAGTACG
CCCCCTATTGACGTCAATGACGGTAAATGGCCCGCCTGGCATTATGCCCAGTACATGACCTTATGGGACT
TTCCTACTTGGCAGTACATCTACGTATTAGTCATCGCTATTACCATGGTGATGCGGTTTTGGCAGTACAT
CAATGGGCGTGGATAGCGGTTTGACTCACGGGGATTTCCAAGTCTCCACCCCATTGACGTCAATGGGAGT
TTGTTTTGGCACCAAAATCAACGGGACTTTCCAAAATGTCGTAACAACTCCGCCCCATTGACGCAAATGG
GCGGTAGGCGTGTACGGTGGGAGGTCTATATAAGCAGAGCTGGTTTAGTGAACCGTCAGATCCGCTAGCG
CCACCATGGTGAGCAAGGGCGAGGAGGATAACATGGCCATCATCAAGGAGTTCATGCGCTTCAAGGTGCA
CATGGAGGGCTCCGTGAACGGCCACGAGTTCGAGATCGAGGGCGAGGGCGAGGGCCGCCCCTACGAGGGC
ACCCAGACCGCCAAGCTGAAGGTGACCAAGGGTGGCCCCCTGCCCTTCGCCTGGGACATCCTGTCCCCTC
AGTTCATGTACGGCTCCAAGGCCTACGTGAAGCACCCCGCCGACATCCCCGACTACTTGAAGCTGTCCTT
CCCCGAGGGCTTCAAGTGGGAGCGCGTGATGAACTTCGAGGACGGCGGCGTGGTGACCGTGACCCAGGAC
TCCTCCCTGCAGGACGGCGAGTTCATCTACAAGGTGAAGCTGCGCGGCACCAACTTCCCCTCCGACGGCC
CCGTAATGCAGAAGAAGACCATGGGCTGGGAGGCCTCCTCCGAGCGGATGTACCCCGAGGACGGCGCCCT
GAAGGGCGAGATCAAGCAGAGGCTGAAGCTGAAGGACGGCGGCCACTACGACGCTGAGGTCAAGACCACC
TACAAGGCCAAGAAGCCCGTGCAGCTGCCCGGCGCCTACAACGTCAACATCAAGTTGGACATCACCTCCC
ACAACGAGGACTACACCATCGTGGAACAGTACGAACGCGCCGAGGGCCGCCACTCCACCGGCGGCATGGA
CGAGCTGTACAAGCCGCGGATGGATCCGTTTACGGAGAAACTGCTGGAGCGAACCCGTGCCAGGCGAGAG
AATCTTCAGAGAAAAATGGCTGAGAGGCCCACAGCAGCTCCAAGGTCTATGACTCATGCTAAGCGAGCTA
GACAGCCACTTTCAGAAGCAAGTAACCAGCAGCCCCTCTCTGGTGGTGAAGAGAAATCTTGTACAAAACC
ATCGCCATCAAAAAAACGCTGTTCTGACAACACTGAAGTAGAAGTTTCTAACTTGGAAAATAAACAACCA
GTTGAGTCGACATCTGCAAAATCTTGTTCTCCAAGTCCTGTGTCTCCTCAGGTGCAGCCACAAGCAGCAG
ATACCATCAGTGATTCTGTTGCTGTCCCGGCATCACTGCTGGGCATGAGGAGAGGGCTGAACTCAAGATT
GGAAGCAACTGCAGCCTCCTCAGTTAAAACACGTATGCAAAAACTTGCAGAGCAACGGCGCCGTTGGGAT
AATGATGATATGACAGATGACATTCCTGAAAGCTCACTCTTCTCACCAATGCCATCAGAGGAAAAGGCTG
CTTCCCCTCCCAGACCTCTGCTTTCAAATGCCTCGGCAACTCCAGTTGGCAGAAGGGGCCGTCTGGCCAA
TCTTGCTGCAACTATTTGCTCCTGGGAAGATGATGTAAATCACTCATTTGCAAAACAAAACAGTGTACAA
GAACAGCCTGGTACCGCTTGTTTATCCAAATTTTCCTCTGCAAGTGGAGCATCTGCTAGGATCAATAGCA
CCCATTTAGCACAACAGCTCAAGCAGGAACGTCAAAAAGAACTAGCATGTCTTCGTGGCCGATTTGACAA
GGGCAATATATGGAGTGCAGAAAAAGGCGGAAACTCAAAAAGCAAACAACTAGAAACCAAACAGGAAACT
CACTGTCAGAGCACTCCCCTCAAAAAACACCAAGGTGTTTCAAAAACTCAGTCACTTCCAGTAACAGAAA
AGGTGACCGAAAACCAGATACCAGCCAAAAATTCTAGTACAGAACCTAAAGAAGTGATACGTGAAATTGA
GATGAGTGTGGATGATGATGATATCAATAGTTCGAAAGTAATTAATGACCTCTTCAGTGATGTCCTAGAG
GAAGGTGAACTAGATATGGAGAAGAGCCAAGAGGAGATGGATCAAGCATTAGCAGAAAGCAGCGAAGAAC
AGGAAGATGCACTGAATATCTCCTCAATGTCTTTACTTGCACCATTGGCACAAACAGTTGGTGTGGTAAG
TCCAGAGAGTTTAGTGTCCACACCTAGACTGGAATTGAAAGACACCAGCAGAAGTGATGAAAGTCCAAAA
CCAGGAAAATTCCAAAGAACTCGTGTCCCTCGAGCTGAATCTGGTGATAGCCTTGGTTCTGAAGATCGTG
ATCTTCTTTACAGCATTGATGCATATAGATCTCAAAGATTCAAAGAAACAGAACGTCCATCAATAAAGCA
GGTGATTGTTCGGAAGGAAGATGTTACTTCAAAACTGGATGAAAAAAATAATGCCTTTCCTTGTCAAGTT
AATATCAAACAGAAAATGCAGGAACTCAATAACGAAATAAATATGCAACAGACAGTGATCTATCAAGCTA
GCCAGGCTCTTAACTGCTGTGTTGATGAAGAACATGGAAAAGGGTCCCTAGAAGAAGCTGAAGCAGAAAG
ACTTCTTCTAATTGCAACTGGGAAGAGAACACTTTTGATTGATGAATTGAATAAATTGAAGAACGAAGGA
CCTCAGAGGAAGAATAAGGCTAGTCCCCAAAGTGAATTTATGCCATCCAAAGGATCAGTTACTTTGTCAG
AAATCCGCTTGCCTCTAAAAGCAGATTTTGTCTGCAGTACGGTTCAGAAACCAGATGCAGCAAATTACTA
TTACTTAATTATACTAAAAGCAGGAGCTGAAAATATGGTAGCCACACCATTAGCAAGTACTTCAAACTCT
CTTAACGGTGATGCTCTGACATTCACTACTACATTTACTCTGCAAGATGTATCCAATGACTTTGAAATAA
ATATTGAAGTTTACAGCTTGGTGCAAAAGAAAGATCCCTCAGGCCTTGATAAGAAGAAAAAAACATCCAA
GTCCAAGGCTATTACTCCAAAGCGACTCCTCACATCTATAACCACAAAAAGCAACATTCATTCTTCAGTC
ATGGCCAGTCCAGGAGGTCTTAGTGCTGTGCGAACCAGCAACTTCGCCCTTGTTGGATCTTACACATTAT
CATTGTCTTCAGTAGGAAATACTAAGTTTGTTCTGGACAAGGTCCCCTTTTTATCTTCTTTGGAAGGTCA
TATTTATTTAAAAATAAAATGTCAAGTGAATTCCAGTGTTGAAGAAAGAGGTTTTCTAACCATATTTGAA
GATGTTAGTGGTTTTGGTGCCTGGCATCGAAGATGGTGTGTTCTTTCTGGAAACTGTATATCTTATTGGA
CTTATCCAGATGATGAGAAACGCAAGAATCCCATAGGAAGGATAAATCTGGCTAATTGTACCAGTCGTCA
GATAGAACCAGCCAACAGAGAATTTTGTGCAAGACGCAACACTTTTGAATTAATTACTGTCCGACCACAA
AGAGAAGATGACCGAGAGACTCTTGTCAGCCAATGCAGGGACACACTCTGTGTTACCAAGAACTGGCTGT
CTGCAGATACTAAAGAAGAGCGGGATCTCTGGATGCAAAAACTCAATCAAGTTCTTGTTGATATTCGCCT
CTGGCAACCTGATGCTTGCTACAAACCTATTGGAAAGCCTTAACCTGCAGGCAATTCGTCGAGGGACCTA
ATAACTTCGTATAGCATACATTATACGAAGTTATACATGTTTAAGGGTTCCGGTTCCACTAGGTACAATT
CGATATCAAGCTTATCGATAATCAACCTCTGGATTACAAAATTTGTGAAAGATTGACTGGTATTCTTAAC
TATGTTGCTCCTTTTACGCTATGTGGATACGCTGCTTTAATGCCTTTGTATCATGCTATTGCTTCCCGTA
TGGCTTTCATTTTCTCCTCCTTGTATAAATCCTGGTTGCTGTCTCTTTATGAGGAGTTGTGGCCCGTTGT
CAGGCAACGTGGCGTGGTGTGCACTGTGTTTGCTGACGCAACCCCCACTGGTTGGGGCATTGCCACCACC
TGTCAGCTCCTTTCCGGGACTTTCGCTTTCCCCCTCCCTATTGCCACGGCGGAACTCATCGCCGCCTGCC
TTGCCCGCTGCTGGACAGGGGCTCGGCTGTTGGGCACTGACAATTCCGTGGTGTTGTCGGGGAAATCATC
GTCCTTTCCTTGGCTGCTCGCCTGTGTTGCCACCTGGATTCTGCGCGGGACGTCCTTCTGCTACGTCCCT
TCGGCCCTCAATCCAGCGGACCTTCCTTCCCGGCCTGCTGCCGGCTCTGCGGCCTCTTCCGCGTCTTCGC
CTTCGCCCTCAGACGAGTCGGATCTCCCTTTGGGCCGCCTCCCCGCATCGATACCGTCGACCTCGATCGA
GACCTAGAAAAACATGGAGCAATCACAAGTAGCAATACAGCAGCTACCAATGCTGATTGTGCCTGGCTAG
AAGCACAAGAGGAGGAGGAGGTGGGTTTTCCAGTCACACCTCAGGTACCTTTAAGACCAATGACTTACAA
GGCAGCTGTAGATCTTAGCCACTTTTTAAAAGAAAAGGGGGGACTGGAAGGGCTAATTCACTCCCAACGA
AGACAAGATATCCTTGATCTGTGGATCTACCACACACAAGGCTACTTCCCTGATTGGCAGAACTACACAC
CAGGGCCAGGGATCAGATATCCACTGACCTTTGGATGGTGCTACAAGCTAGTACCAGTTGAGCAAGAGAA
GGTAGAAGAAGCCAATGAAGGAGAGAACACCCGCTTGTTACACCCTGTGAGCCTGCATGGGATGGATGAC
CCGGAGAGAGAAGTATTAGAGTGGAGGTTTGACAGCCGCCTAGCATTTCATCACATGGCCCGAGAGCTGC
ATCCGGACTGTACTGGGTCTCTCTGGTTAGACCAGATCTGAGCCTGGGAGCTCTCTGGCTAACTAGGGAA
CCCACTGCTTAAGCCTCAATAAAGCTTGCCTTGAGTGCTTCAAGTAGTGTGTGCCCGTCTGTTGTGTGAC
TCTGGTAACTAGAGATCCCTCAGACCCTTTTAGTCAGTGTGGAAAATCTCTAGCAGCATGTGAGCAAAAG
GCCAGCAAAAGGCCAGGAACCGTAAAAAGGCCGCGTTGCTGGCGTTTTTCCATAGGCTCCGCCCCCCTGA
CGAGCATCACAAAAATCGACGCTCAAGTCAGAGGTGGCGAAACCCGACAGGACTATAAAGATACCAGGCG
TTTCCCCCTGGAAGCTCCCTCGTGCGCTCTCCTGTTCCGACCCTGCCGCTTACCGGATACCTGTCCGCCT
TTCTCCCTTCGGGAAGCGTGGCGCTTTCTCATAGCTCACGCTGTAGGTATCTCAGTTCGGTGTAGGTCGT
TCGCTCCAAGCTGGGCTGTGTGCACGAACCCCCCGTTCAGCCCGACCGCTGCGCCTTATCCGGTAACTAT
CGTCTTGAGTCCAACCCGGTAAGACACGACTTATCGCCACTGGCAGCAGCCACTGGTAACAGGATTAGCA
GAGCGAGGTATGTAGGCGGTGCTACAGAGTTCTTGAAGTGGTGGCCTAACTACGGCTACACTAGAAGAAC
AGTATTTGGTATCTGCGCTCTGCTGAAGCCAGTTACCTTCGGAAAAAGAGTTGGTAGCTCTTGATCCGGC
AAACAAACCACCGCTGGTAGCGGTGGTTTTTTTGTTTGCAAGCAGCAGATTACGCGCAGAAAAAAAGGAT
CTCAAGAAGATCCTTTGATCTTTTCTACGGGGTCTGACGCTCAGTGGAACGAAAACTCACGTTAAGGGAT
TTTGGTCATGAGATTATCAAAAAGGATCTTCACCTAGATCCTTTTAAATTAAAAATGAAGTTTTAAATCA
ATCTAAAGTATATATGAGTAAACTTGGTCTGACAGTTACCAATGCTTAATCAGTGAGGCACCTATCTCAG
CGATCTGTCTATTTCGTTCATCCATAGTTGCCTGACTCCCCGTCGTGTAGATAACTACGATACGGGAGGG
CTTACCATCTGGCCCCAGTGCTGCAATGATACCGCGAGACCCACGCTCACCGGCTCCAGATTTATCAGCA
ATAAACCAGCCAGCCGGAAGGGCCGAGCGCAGAAGTGGTCCTGCAACTTTATCCGCCTCCATCCAGTCTA
TTAATTGTTGCCGGGAAGCTAGAGTAAGTAGTTCGCCAGTTAATAGTTTGCGCAACGTTGTTGCCATTGC
TACAGGCATCGTGGTGTCACGCTCGTCGTTTGGTATGGCTTCATTCAGCTCCGGTTCCCAACGATCAAGG
CGAGTTACATGATCCCCCATGTTGTGCAAAAAAGCGGTTAGCTCCTTCGGTCCTCCGATCGTTGTCAGAA
GTAAGTTGGCCGCAGTGTTATCACTCATGGTTATGGCAGCACTGCATAATTCTCTTACTGTCATGCCATC
CGTAAGATGCTTTTCTGTGACTGGTGAGTACTCAACCAAGTCATTCTGAGAATAGTGTATGCGGCGACCG
AGTTGCTCTTGCCCGGCGTCAATACGGGATAATACCGCGCCACATAGCAGAACTTTAAAAGTGCTCATCA
TTGGAAAACGTTCTTCGGGGCGAAAACTCTCAAGGATCTTACCGCTGTTGAGATCCAGTTCGATGTAACC
CACTCGTGCACCCAACTGATCTTCAGCATCTTTTACTTTCACCAGCGTTTCTGGGTGAGCAAAAACAGGA
AGGCAAAATGCCGCAAAAAAGGGAATAAGGGCGACACGGAAATGTTGAATACTCATACTCTTCCTTTTTC
AATATTATTGAAGCATTTATCAGGGTTATTGTCTCATGAGCGGATACATATTTGAATGTATTTAGAAAAA
TAAACAAATAGGGGTTCCGCGCACATTTCCCCGAAAA
